Addgene plasmid #201517: pEJS2164_Nme2-ABE8e-i7
Purpose: Mammalian expression of domain inlaid Nme2-ABE8e-i7
Depositing lab: Erik Sontheimer. Depositing organization: University of Massachusetts, Worcester. Publication: Domain-inlaid Nme2Cas9 adenine base editors with improved activity and targeting scope. Bamidele N, Zhang H, Dong X, Cheng H, Gaston N, Feinzig H, Cao H, Kelly K, Watts JK, Xie J, Gao G, Sontheimer EJ. Nat Commun. 2024 Feb 17;15(1):1458. doi: 10.1038/s41467-024-45763-5. PubMed 38368418.
Backbone
  Vector backbone: pBT280
  Total vector size (bp): 7386
  Vector type: Mammalian Expression
Growth in bacteria
  Bacterial resistance: Ampicillin, 100 μg/mL
  Growth temperature: 37°C
  Growth strain: DH5alpha
  Copy number: Unknown
Gene/Insert
  Gene/Insert name: Nme2-ABE8e-i7
  Insert size (bp): 3987
  Promoter: CMV
  Cloning method: Gibson Cloning
  Sequencing primers: 5′ T7; 3′ M13 Reverse
Terms and licenses: Academic/Nonprofit Terms; Industry Terms: Not Available to Industry
Depositor comments: Please visit https://doi.org/10.1101/2023.04.14.536905 for bioRxiv preprint.
How to cite: pEJS2164_Nme2-ABE8e-i7 was a gift from Erik Sontheimer (Addgene plasmid # 201517 ; http://n2t.net/addgene:201517 ; RRID:Addgene_201517)
