[The description below was written by a language model from this plasmid's Addgene catalogue record and pLannotate feature annotations shown in this document.]
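Description:
pEJS2164_Nme2-ABE8e-i7 is a 7,386 bp mammalian expression plasmid built on the pBT280 backbone that encodes a domain-inlaid adenine base editor derived from Nme2Cas9, the compact type II-C Cas9 from Neisseria meningitidis. It is propagated in E. coli through a high-copy ColE1/pUC-type origin and selected with ampicillin via the β-lactamase gene under its native promoter. The backbone also carries cloning-vector remnants, including a lac promoter/operator with CAP binding site, short lacI, bom and SV40 promoter fragments, and a piece of the pBluescript polylinker. None of these has a stated role in the construct's function.

The roughly 4 kb insert, assembled by Gibson cloning, sits downstream of the human CMV immediate-early enhancer and promoter and is terminated by the bovine growth hormone polyadenylation signal. A T7 promoter lies between the CMV promoter and the coding region, serving as a sequencing primer site and potentially allowing in vitro transcription. The automated annotation labels the entire open reading frame as a Neisseria Cas9 homologue and does not resolve its parts. According to the name and stated purpose, the ABE8e deaminase (an evolved TadA variant) is inserted within the Cas9 polypeptide at a position designated i7 rather than fused to a terminus. The record does not state the exact insertion site, linkers, localization signals, or the nuclease or nickase status of the Cas9.

No guide RNA cassette is annotated, so the guide would presumably be supplied from a separate construct. The plasmid is intended for transient expression in mammalian cells to install A•T-to-G•C changes, and it belongs to a series comparing inlaid architectures for improved editing activity and targeting scope.
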