Features (pLannotate 1.2.2; 15 found; start..end, strand, type, name):
    365..568     +  promoter       CMV promoter: human cytomegalovirus (CMV) immediate early promoter
    610..628     +  promoter       T7 promoter: promoter for bacteriophage T7 RNA polymerase
    705..4568    +  CDS            cas9: CAS9_NEIMA - Experimental evidence at protein level: Swiss-Prot protein existence level 1. CRISPR (clustered regularly interspaced short palindromic repeat) is an adaptive immune system that provides protection against mobile genetic elements (viruses, transposable elements and conjugative plasmids). CRISPR clusters contain spacers, sequences complementary to antecedent mobile elements, and target invading nucleic acids. CRISPR clusters are transcribed and processed into CRISPR RNA (crRNA). In type II CRISPR systems correct processing of pre-crRNA requires a trans- encoded small RNA (tracrRNA)
   4680..4904    +  polyA_signal   bGH poly(A) signal: bovine growth hormone polyadenylation signal
   4908..4929    +  promoter       SV40 promoter (fragment): SV40 enhancer and early promoter
   4934..4950    +  misc_feature   MCS (fragment): pBluescript multiple cloning site
   4999..5015    -  protein_bind   lac operator: The lac repressor binds to the lac operator to inhibit transcription in E. coli. This inhibition can be relieved by adding lactose or isopropyl-β-D-thiogalactopyranoside (IPTG). lac repressor encoded by lacI
   5023..5053    -  promoter       lac promoter: promoter for the E. coli lac operon
   5068..5089    -  protein_bind   CAP binding site: CAP binding activates transcription in the presence of cAMP. E. coli catabolite activator protein
   5102..5194    -  CDS            lacI (fragment): lac repressor; lacI; The lac repressor binds to the lac operator to inhibit transcription in E. coli. This inhibition can be relieved by adding lactose or isopropyl-β-D-thiogalactopyranoside (IPTG).
   5377..5965    -  rep_origin     ori: high-copy-number ColE1/pMB1/pBR322/pUC origin of replication
   6136..6996    -  CDS            AmpR: β-lactamase; bla; confers resistance to ampicillin, carbenicillin, and related antibiotics
   6997..7101    -  promoter       AmpR promoter: bla
   7172..7216    -  misc_feature   bom (fragment): basis of mobility region from pBR322
   7371..364     +  enhancer       CMV enhancer (across the origin): human cytomegalovirus immediate early enhancer
>Addgene plasmid #201517 | pEJS2164_Nme2-ABE8e-i7 | addgene full sequence | sequence record 394801 | Addgene NGS Result
TAGTTATTAATAGTAATCAATTACGGGGTCATTAGTTCATAGCCCATATATGGAGTTCCGCGTTACATAA
CTTACGGTAAATGGCCCGCCTGGCTGACCGCCCAACGACCCCCGCCCATTGACGTCAATAATGACGTATG
TTCCCATAGTAACGCCAATAGGGACTTTCCATTGACGTCAATGGGTGGAGTATTTACGGTAAACTGCCCA
CTTGGCAGTACATCAAGTGTATCATATGCCAAGTACGCCCCCTATTGACGTCAATGACGGTAAATGGCCC
GCCTGGCATTATGCCCAGTACATGACCTTATGGGACTTTCCTACTTGGCAGTACATCTACGTATTAGTCA
TCGCTATTACCATGGTGATGCGGTTTTGGCAGTACATCAATGGGCGTGGATAGCGGTTTGACTCACGGGG
ATTTCCAAGTCTCCACCCCATTGACGTCAATGGGAGTTTGTTTTGGCACCAAAATCAACGGGACTTTCCA
AAATGTCGTAACAACTCCGCCCCATTGACGCAAATGGGCGGTAGGCGTGTACGGTGGGAGGTCTATATAA
GCAGAGCTGGTTTAGTGAACCGTCAGATCCGCTAGAGATCCGCGGCCGCTAATACGACTCACTATAGGGA
GAGCCGCCACCATGAAACGGACAGCCGACGGAAGCGAGTTCGAGTCACCAAAGAAGAAGCGGAAAGTCGA
AGATATGGCCGCCTTCAAGCCTAACCCAATCAATTACATCCTGGGACTGGCCATCGGAATCGCATCCGTG
GGATGGGCTATGGTGGAGATCGACGAGGAGGAGAATCCTATCCGGCTGATCGATCTGGGCGTGAGAGTGT
TTGAGAGGGCCGAGGTGCCAAAGACCGGCGATTCTCTGGCTATGGCCCGGAGACTGGCACGGAGCGTGAG
GCGCCTGACACGGAGAAGGGCACACAGGCTGCTGAGGGCACGCCGGCTGCTGAAGAGAGAGGGCGTGCTG
CAGGCAGCAGACTTCGATGAGAATGGCCTGATCAAGAGCCTGCCAAACACCCCCTGGCAGCTGAGAGCAG
CCGCCCTGGACAGGAAGCTGACACCACTGGAGTGGTCTGCCGTGCTGCTGCACCTGATCAAGCACCGCGG
CTACCTGAGCCAGCGGAAGAACGAGGGAGAGACAGCAGACAAGGAGCTGGGCGCCCTGCTGAAGGGAGTG
GCCAACAATGCCCACGCCCTGCAGACCGGCGATTTCAGGACACCTGCCGAGCTGGCCCTGAATAAGTTTG
AGAAGGAGTCCGGCCACATCAGAAACCAGAGGGGCGACTATAGCCACACCTTCTCCCGCAAGGATCTGCA
GGCCGAGCTGATCCTGCTGTTCGAGAAGCAGAAGGAGTTTGGCAATCCACACGTGAGCGGAGGCCTGAAG
GAGGGAATCGAGACCCTGCTGATGACACAGAGGCCTGCCCTGTCCGGCGACGCAGTGCAGAAGATGCTGG
GACACTGCACCTTCGAGCCTGCAGAGCCAAAGGCCGCCAAGAACACCTACACAGCCGAGCGGTTTATCTG
GCTGACAAAGCTGAACAATCTGAGAATCCTGGAGCAGGGATCCGAGAGGCCACTGACCGACACAGAGAGG
GCCACCCTGATGGATGAGCCTTACCGGAAGTCTAAGCTGACATATGCCCAGGCCAGAAAGCTGCTGGGCC
TGGAGGACACCGCCTTCTTTAAGGGCCTGAGATACGGCAAGGATAATGCCGAGGCCTCCACACTGATGGA
GATGAAGGCCTATCACGCCATCTCTCGCGCCCTGGAGAAGGAGGGCCTGAAGGACAAGAAGTCCCCCCTG
AACCTGAGCTCCGAGCTGCAGGATGAGATCGGCACCGCCTTCTCTCTGTTTAAGACCGACGAGGATATCA
CAGGCCGCCTGAAGGACAGGGTGCAGCCTGAGATCCTGGAGGCCCTGCTGAAGCACATCTCTTTCGATAA
GTTTGTGCAGATCAGCCTGAAGGCCCTGAGAAGGATCGTGCCACTGATGGAGCAGGGCAAGCGGTACGAC
GAGGCCTGCGCCGAGATCTACGGCGATCACTATGGCAAGAAGAACACAGAGGAGAAGATCTATCTGCCCC
CTATCCCTGCCGACGAGATCAGAAATCCTGTGGTGCTGAGGGCCCTGTCCCAGGCAAGAAAAGTGATCAA
CGGAGTGGTGCGCCGGTACGGATCTCCAGCCCGGATCCACATCGAGACCGCCAGAGAAGTGGGCAAGAGC
TTCAAGGACCGGAAGGAGATCGAGAAGAGACAGGAGGAGAATCGCAAGGATCGGGAGAAGGCCGCCGCCA
AGTTTAGGGAGTACTTCCCTAACTTTGTGGGCGAGCCAAAGTCTAAGGACATCCTGAAGCTGCGCCTGTA
CGAGCAGCAGCACGGCAAGTGTCTGTATAGCGGCAAGGAGATCAATCTGGTGCGGCTGAACGAGAAGGGC
TATGTGGAGATCGATCACGCCCTGCCTTTCTCCAGAACCTGGGACGATTCTTTTAACAATAAGGTGCTGG
TGCTGGGCAGCGAGAACCAGAATAAGGGCAATCAGACACCATACGAGTATTTCAATGGCAAGGACAACTC
CAGGGAGTGGCAGGAGTTCAAGGCCCGCGTGGAGACCTCTAGATTTCCCAGGAGCAAGAAGCAGCGGATC
CTGCTGCAGAAGTTCGACGAGGATGGCTTTAAGGAGTGCAACCTGAATGACACCAGATACGTGAACCGGT
TCCTGTGCCAGTTTGTGGCCGATCACATCCTGCTGACCGGCAAGGGCAAGAGAAGGGTGTTCGCCTCTAA
TGGCCAGATCACAAACCTGCTGAGGGGATTTTGGGGACTGAGGAAGGTGCGGGCAGAGAATGACAGACAC
CACGCACTGGATGCAGTGGTGGTGGCATGCAGCACCGTGGCAATGCAGCAGAAGATCACAAGATTCGTGA
GGTATAAGGAGATGAACGCCTTTGACGGCAAGACCATCGATAAGGAGGGCGGATCAGGAGGCTCTGGCGG
TTCAGGTGGATCAGGCGGTAGCGGAGGTTCAGGTGGTTCTGAGGTGGAGTTTTCCCACGAGTACTGGATG
AGACATGCCCTGACCCTGGCCAAGAGGGCACGCGATGAGAGGGAGGTGCCTGTGGGAGCCGTGCTGGTGC
TGAACAATAGAGTGATCGGCGAGGGCTGGAACAGAGCCATCGGCCTGCACGACCCAACAGCCCATGCCGA
AATTATGGCCCTGAGACAGGGCGGCCTGGTCATGCAGAACTACAGACTGATTGACGCCACCCTGTACGTG
ACATTCGAGCCTTGCGTGATGTGCGCCGGCGCCATGATCCACTCTAGGATCGGCCGCGTGGTGTTTGGCG
TGAGGAACAGCAAACGGGGCGCCGCAGGCTCCCTGATGAACGTGCTGAACTACCCCGGCATGAATCACCG
CGTCGAAATTACCGAGGGAATCCTGGCAGATGAATGTGCCGCCCTGCTGTGCGACTTCTACCGGATGCCT
AGACAGGTGTTCAATGCTCAGAAGAAGGCCCAGAGCTCCATCAACGGCTCCTCTGGCTCTGAGACACCTG
GCACAAGCGAGAGCGCAACACCTGAAAGCAGCGGCACAGGCAAGGTGCTGCACCAGAAGACCCACTTCCC
CCAGCCTTGGGAGTTCTTTGCCCAGGAAGTGATGATCCGGGTGTTCGGCAAGCCAGACGGCAAGCCTGAG
TTTGAGGAGGCCGATACCCCAGAGAAGCTGAGGACACTGCTGGCAGAGAAGCTGTCTAGCAGGCCAGAGG
CAGTGCACGAGTACGTGACCCCACTGTTCGTGTCCAGGGCACCCAATCGGAAGATGTCTGGCGCCCACAA
GGACACACTGAGAAGCGCCAAGAGGTTTGTGAAGCACAACGAGAAGATCTCCGTGAAGAGAGTGTGGCTG
ACCGAGATCAAGCTGGCCGATCTGGAGAACATGGTGAATTACAAGAACGGCAGGGAGATCGAGCTGTATG
AGGCCCTGAAGGCAAGGCTGGAGGCCTACGGAGGAAATGCCAAGCAGGCCTTCGACCCAAAGGATAACCC
CTTTTATAAGAAGGGAGGACAGCTGGTGAAGGCCGTGCGGGTGGAGAAGACCCAGGAGAGCGGCGTGCTG
CTGAATAAGAAGAACGCCTACACAATCGCCGACAATGGCGATATGGTGAGAGTGGACGTGTTCTGTAAGG
TGGATAAGAAGGGCAAGAATCAGTACTTTATCGTGCCTATCTATGCCTGGCAGGTGGCCGAGAACATCCT
GCCAGACATCGATTGCAAGGGCTACAGAATCGACGATAGCTATACATTCTGTTTTTCCCTGCACAAGTAT
GACCTGATCGCCTTCCAGAAGGATGAGAAGTCCAAGGTGGAGTTTGCCTACTATATCAATTGCGACTCCT
CTAACGGCAGGTTCTACCTGGCCTGGCACGATAAGGGCAGCAAGGAGCAGCAGTTTCGCATCTCCACCCA
GAATCTGGTGCTGATCCAGAAGTATCAGGTGAACGAGCTGGGCAAGGAGATCAGGCCATGTCGGCTGAAG
AAGCGCCCACCCGTGCGGGAGGATAAAAGAACCGCCGACGGCAGCGAATTCGAGCCCAAGAAGAAGAGGA
AAGTCTAACCGGTCATCATCACCATCACCATTGAGTTTAAACCCGCTGATCAGCCTCGACTGTGCCTTCT
AGTTGCCAGCCATCTGTTGTTTGCCCCTCCCCCGTGCCTTCCTTGACCCTGGAAGGTGCCACTCCCACTG
TCCTTTCCTAATAAAATGAGGAAATTGCATCGCATTGTCTGAGTAGGTGTCATTCTATTCTGGGGGGTGG
GGTGGGGCAGGACAGCAAGGGGGAGGATTGGGAAGACAATAGCAGGCATGCTGGGGATGCGGTGGGCTCT
ATGGCTTCTGAGGCGGAAAGAACCAGCTGGGGCTCGATACCGTCGACCTCTAGCTAGAGCTTGGCGTAAT
CATGGTCATAGCTGTTTCCTGTGTGAAATTGTTATCCGCTCACAATTCCACACAACATACGAGCCGGAAG
CATAAAGTGTAAAGCCTAGGGTGCCTAATGAGTGAGCTAACTCACATTAATTGCGTTGCGCTCACTGCCC
GCTTTCCAGTCGGGAAACCTGTCGTGCCAGCTGCATTAATGAATCGGCCAACGCGCGGGGAGAGGCGGTT
TGCGTATTGGGCGCACTTCCGCTTCCTCGCTCACTGACTCGCTGCGCTCGGTCGTTCGGCTGCGGCGAGC
GGTATCAGCTCACTCAAAGGCGGTAATACGGTTATCCACAGAATCAGGGGATAACGCAGGAAAGAACATG
TGAGCAAAAGGCCAGCAAAAGGCCAGGAACCGTAAAAAGGCCGCGTTGCTGGCGTTTTTCCATAGGCTCC
GCCCCCCTGACGAGCATCACAAAAATCGACGCTCAAGTCAGAGGTGGCGAAACCCGACAGGACTATAAAG
ATACCAGGCGTTTCCCCCTGGAAGCTCCCTCGTGCGCTCTCCTGTTCCGACCCTGCCGCTTACCGGATAC
CTGTCCGCCTTTCTCCCTTCGGGAAGCGTGGCGCTTTCTCATAGCTCACGCTGTAGGTATCTCAGTTCGG
TGTAGGTCGTTCGCTCCAAGCTGGGCTGTGTGCACGAACCCCCCGTTCAGCCCGACCGCTGCGCCTTATC
CGGTAACTATCGTCTTGAGTCCAACCCGGTAAGACACGACTTATCGCCACTGGCAGCAGCCACTGGTAAC
AGGATTAGCAGAGCGAGGTATGTAGGCGGTGCTACAGAGTTCTTGAAGTGGTGGCCTAACTACGGCTACA
CTAGAAGAACAGTATTTGGTATCTGCGCTCTGCTGAAGCCAGTTACCTTCGGAAAAAGAGTTGGTAGCTC
TTGATCCGGCAAACAAACCACCGCTGGTAGCGGTGGTTTTTTTGTTTGCAAGCAGCAGATTACGCGCAGA
AAAAAAGGATCTCAAGAAGATCCTTTGATCTTTTCTACGGGGTCTGACACTCAGTGGAACGAAAACTCAC
GTTAAGGGATTTTGGTCATGAGATTATCAAAAAGGATCTTCACCTAGATCCTTTTAAATTAAAAATGAAG
TTTTAAATCAATCTAAAGTATATATGAGTAAACTTGGTCTGACAGTTACCAATGCTTAATCAGTGAGGCA
CCTATCTCAGCGATCTGTCTATTTCGTTCATCCATAGTTGCCTGACTCCCCGTCGTGTAGATAACTACGA
TACGGGAGGGCTTACCATCTGGCCCCAGTGCTGCAATGATACCGCGGGACCCACGCTCACCGGCTCCAGA
TTTATCAGCAATAAACCAGCCAGCCGGAAGGGCCGAGCGCAGAAGTGGTCCTGCAACTTTATCCGCCTCC
ATCCAGTCTATTAATTGTTGCCGGGAAGCTAGAGTAAGTAGTTCGCCAGTTAATAGTTTGCGCAACGTTG
TTGCCATTGCTACAGGCATCGTGGTGTCACGCTCGTCGTTTGGTATGGCTTCATTCAGCTCCGGTTCCCA
ACGATCAAGGCGAGTTACATGATCCCCCATGTTGTGCAAAAAAGCGGTTAGCTCCTTCGGTCCTCCGATC
GTTGTCAGAAGTAAGTTGGCCGCAGTGTTATCACTCATGGTTATGGCAGCACTGCATAATTCTCTTACTG
TCATGCCATCCGTAAGATGCTTTTCTGTGACTGGTGAGTACTCAACCAAGTCATTCTGAGAATAGTGTAT
GCGGCGACCGAGTTGCTCTTGCCCGGCGTCAATACGGGATAATACCGCGCCACATAGCAGAACTTTAAAA
GTGCTCATCATTGGAAAACGTTCTTCGGGGCGAAAACTCTCAAGGATCTTACCGCTGTTGAGATCCAGTT
CGATGTAACCCACTCGTGCACCCAACTGATCTTCAGCATCTTTTACTTTCACCAGCGTTTCTGGGTGAGC
AAAAACAGGAAGGCAAAATGCCGCAAAAAAGGGAATAAGGGCGACACGGAAATGTTGAATACTCATACTC
TTCCTTTTTCAATATTATTGAAGCATTTATCAGGGTTATTGTCTCATGAGCGGATACATATTTGAATGTA
TTTAGAAAAATAAACAAATAGGGGTTCCGCGCACATTTCCCCGAAAAGTGCCACCTGACGTCGACGGATC
GGGAGATCGATCTCCCGATCCCCTAGGGTCGACTCTCAGTACAATCTGCTCTGATGCCGCATAGTTAAGC
CAGTATCTGCTCCCTGCTTGTGTGTTGGAGGTCGCTGAGTAGTGCGCGAGCAAAATTTAAGCTACAACAA
GGCAAGGCTTGACCGACAATTGCATGAAGAATCTGCTTAGGGTTAGGCGTTTTGCGCTGCTTCGCGATGT
ACGGGCCAGATATACGCGTTGACATTGATTATTGAC
